Addgene plasmid #79442: pDGE3
Purpose: recipient plasmid [multiplexing]; pPcUbi:Cas9, nptII
Depositing lab: Johannes Stuttmann. Depositing organization: Martin-Luther-Universitaet Halle-Wittenberg, Faculty of Medicine. Publication: Generation of chromosomal deletions in dicotyledonous plants employing a user-friendly genome editing toolkit. Ordon J, Gantner J, Kemna J, Schwalgun L, Reschke M, Streubel J, Boch J, Stuttmann J. Plant J. 2016 Aug 31. doi: 10.1111/tpj.13319. PubMed 27579989.
Backbone
  Vector backbone: pVM_BGW-BpiI
  Vector type: Plant Expression, CRISPR
Growth in bacteria
  Bacterial resistance: Chloramphenicol and Spectinomycin, 25 & 50 μg/mL
  Growth temperature: 37°C
  Growth strain: ccdB Survival
  Copy number: High Copy
Gene/Insert
  Gene/Insert name: ccdB
  Insert size (bp): 1498
  Mutation: BsaI site eliminated
  Entrez Gene: ccdB(letD) (a.k.a. D616_p97105, Fpla045)
Terms and licenses: Academic/Nonprofit Terms; Industry Terms: Not Available to Industry
How to cite: pDGE3 was a gift from Johannes Stuttmann (Addgene plasmid # 79442 ; http://n2t.net/addgene:79442 ; RRID:Addgene_79442)
