[The description below was written by a language model from this plasmid's Addgene catalogue record.]
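Description:
pDGE3 is a plant expression and CRISPR vector built on the pVM_BGW-BpiI backbone. It serves as a recipient plasmid for multiplexed genome editing in a toolkit developed for generating chromosomal deletions in dicotyledonous plants. According to the record, it carries a Cas9 expression cassette driven by the PcUbi promoter (generally understood as a parsley ubiquitin promoter, which gives strong constitutive expression in dicots) together with nptII, the neomycin phosphotransferase gene commonly used for kanamycin selection of transformed plant tissue. No feature table is provided, so the origins of replication, any T-DNA borders, the terminators and the exact layout of the cassettes are not stated.

The listed insert is a roughly 1.5 kb ccdB cassette from which a BsaI site has been removed. ccdB encodes a gyrase-targeting toxin that kills standard E. coli strains, so it works as a negative-selection placeholder. When the cassette is replaced by incoming fragments, presumably guide RNA expression units assembled by Type IIS (Golden Gate-style) cloning, only recombinant plasmids yield colonies in ordinary hosts. Removing the internal BsaI site fits with the use of that enzyme for assembly, although the record does not describe the cloning scheme explicitly. Because the unmodified plasmid retains ccdB, it is propagated in a ccdB-tolerant strain. It is a high-copy plasmid in bacteria and is selected with spectinomycin plus chloramphenicol; the chloramphenicol marker most likely travels with the ccdB cassette, as is typical of such counter-selection modules. The finished constructs would deliver Cas9 and multiple guides to plants from a single vector.
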