>Addgene plasmid #79442 | pDGE3 | addgene partial sequence | sequence record 153880 | NOS-F 5'-GCGTTCAAAAGTCGCCTAAG-3'
GACGTTCCATAAATTCCCCTCGGTATCCAATTAGAGTCTCATATTCACTCTCAATCCAAATAATCTGCAC
CGGATCTGGATCGTTTCGCATGATTGAACAAGATGGATTGCACGCAGGTTCTCCGGCCGCTTGGGTGGAG
AGGCTATTCGGCTATGACTGGGCACAACAGACAATCGGCTGCTCTGATGCCGCCGTGTTCCGGCTGTCAG
CGCAGGGGCGCCCGGTTCTTTTTGTCAAGACCGACCTGTCCGGTGCCCTGAATGAACTGCAGGACGAGGC
AGCGCGGCTATCGTGGCTGGCCACGACGGGCGTTCCTTGCGCAGCTGTGCTCGACGTTGTCACTGAAGCG
GGAAGGGACTGGCTGCTATTGGGCGAAGTGCCGGGGCAGGATCTCCTGTCATCTCACCTTGCTCCTGCCG
AGAAAGTATCCATCATGGCTGATGCAATGCGGCGGCTGCATACGCTTGATCCGGCTACCTGCCCATTCGA
CCACCAAGCGAAACATCGCATCGAGCGAGCACGTACTCGGATGGAAGCCGGTCTTGTCGATCAGGATGAT
CTGGACGAAGAGCATCAGGGGCTCGCGCCAGCCGAACTGTTCGCCAGGCTCAAGGCGCGCATGCCCGACG
GCGATGATCTCGTCGTGACCCATGGCGATGCCTGCTTGCCGAATATCATGGTGGAAAATGGCCGCTTTTC
TGGATTCATCGACTGTGGCCGGCTGGGTGTGGCGGACCGCTATCAGGACATAGCGTTGGCTACCCGTGAT
ATTGCTGAAGAGCTTGGCGGCGAATGGGCTGACCGCTTCCTCGTGCTTTACGGTATCGCCGCTCCCGATT
CGCAGCGCATCGCCTTCTATCGCCTTCTTGACGAGTTCTTCTGAGCGGGACTCTGGGGTTCGAAATGACC
GACCAAGCGACGCCCAACCTGCCATCACGAGATTTCGATTC
