>Addgene plasmid #79442 | pDGE3 | addgene partial sequence | sequence record 153881 | CAT-R 5'-GCAACTGACTGAAATGCCTC-3'
TTGGGATATATCAACGGTGGTATATCCAGTGATTTTTTTCTCCATTTTAGCTTCCTTAGCTCCTGAAAAT
CTCGATAACTCAAAAAATACGCCCGGTAGTGATCTTATTTCATTATGGTGAAAGTTGGAACCTCTTACGT
GCCGATCAACGTCTCAGGTCTCTGCAAGAATTCAAGCTTGGAGATTACGGATATGAATATAGGCATATCC
GTATCCGAATTATCCGTTTGACAGCTAGCAACGATTGTACAATTGCTTCTTTAAAAAAGGAAGAAAGAAA
GAAAGAAAAGAATCAACATCAGCGTTAACAAACGGCCCCGTTACGGCCCAAACGGTCATATAGAGTAACG
GCGTTAAGCGTTGAAAGACTCCTATCGAAATACGTAACCGCAAACGTGTCATAGTCAGATCCCCTCTTCC
TTCACCGCCTCAAACACAAAAATAATCTTCTACAGCCTATATATACAACCCCCCCTTCTATCTCTCCTTT
CTCACAATTCATCATCTTTCTTTCTCTACCCCCAATTTTAAGAAATCCTCTCTTCTCCTCTTCATTTTCA
AGGTAAATCTCTCTCTCTCTCTCTCTCTCTGTTATTCCTTGTTTTAATTAGGTATGTATTATTGCTAGTT
TGTTAATCTGCTTATCTTATGTATGCCTTATGTGAATATCTTTATCTTGTTCATCTCATCCGTTTAGAAG
CTATAAATTTGTTGATTTGACTGTGTATCTACACGTGGTTATGTTTATATCTAATCAGATATGAATTTCT
TCATATTGTTGCGTTTGTGTGTACCAATCCGAAATCGTTGATTTTTTTCATTTAATCGTGTAGCTAATTG
TACGTATACATATGGATCTACGTATCAATTGTTCATCTGTTTGTGTTTGTATGTATACAGATCTGAAAAC
ATCACTTCTCTCATCTGATTGTGTTGTTACATACATAGATATAGATCTGTTATATCATTTTTT
