LOCUS       Exported 15979 bp ds-DNA circular SYN 12-MAY-2021
DEFINITION  recipient plasmid [multiplexing]; pPcUbi:Cas9, nptII.
ACCESSION   .
VERSION     .
KEYWORDS    pDGE3
SOURCE      synthetic DNA construct
  ORGANISM  synthetic DNA construct
REFERENCE   1 (bases 1 to 15979)
  AUTHORS   Ordon J, Gantner J, Kemna J, Schwalgun L, Reschke M, Streubel J,
            Boch J, Stuttmann J
  TITLE     Generation of chromosomal deletions in dicotyledonous plants
            employing a user-friendly genome editing toolkit.
  JOURNAL   Plant J. 2016 Aug 31. doi: 10.1111/tpj.13319.
  PUBMED    27579989
REFERENCE   2 (bases 1 to 15979)
  AUTHORS   .
  TITLE     Direct Submission
  JOURNAL   Exported May 12, 2021 from SnapGene Server 1.1.58
            http://www.snapgene.com
FEATURES             Location/Qualifiers
     source          1..15979
                     /organism="synthetic DNA construct"
                     /mol_type="other DNA"
     misc_feature    266..290
                     /label=LB T-DNA repeat
                     /note="left border repeat from nopaline C58 T-DNA"
     terminator      333..585
                     /label=NOS terminator
                     /note="nopaline synthase terminator and poly(A) signal"
     CDS             complement(975..1769)
                     /codon_start=1
                     /gene="aph(3')-II (or nptII)"
                     /product="aminoglycoside phosphotransferase from Tn5"
                     /label=NeoR/KanR
                     /note="confers resistance to neomycin, kanamycin, and G418
                     (Geneticin(R))"
                     /translation="MIEQDGLHAGSPAAWVERLFGYDWAQQTIGCSDAAVFRLSAQGRP
                     VLFVKTDLSGALNELQDEAARLSWLATTGVPCAAVLDVVTEAGRDWLLLGEVPGQDLLS
                     SHLAPAEKVSIMADAMRRLHTLDPATCPFDHQAKHRIERARTRMEAGLVDQDDLDEEHQ
                     GLAPAELFARLKARMPDGDDLVVTHGDACLPNIMVENGRFSGFIDCGRLGVADRYQDIA
                     LATRDIAEELGGEWADRFLVLYGIAAPDSQRIAFYRLLDEFF"
     primer_bind     complement(1086..1105)
                     /label=Neo-F
                     /note="Neomycin resistance gene, forward primer"
     primer_bind     1696..1715
                     /label=Neo-R
                     /note="Neomycin resistance gene, reverse primer"
     promoter        complement(1790..1973)
                     /function="NOS promoter"
                     /label=NOS promoter
                     /note="nopaline synthase promoter"
     promoter        complement(1826..2005)
                     /label=NOS promoter
                     /note="nopaline synthase promoter"
     terminator      2099..2806
                     /label=OCS terminator
                     /note="octopine synthase terminator"
     CDS             complement(2817..2837)
                     /codon_start=1
                     /product="nuclear localization signal of SV40 (simian virus
                     40) large T antigen"
                     /label=SV40 NLS
                     /translation="PKKKRKV"
     CDS             complement(2850..6953)
                     /codon_start=1
                     /product="Cas9 (Csn1) endonuclease from the Streptococcus
                     pyogenes Type II CRISPR/Cas system"
                     /label=Cas9
                     /note="generates RNA-guided double strand breaks in DNA"
                     /translation="MDKKYSIGLDIGTNSVGWAVITDEYKVPSKKFKVLGNTDRHSIKK
                     NLIGALLFDSGETAEATRLKRTARRRYTRRKNRICYLQEIFSNEMAKVDDSFFHRLEES
                     FLVEEDKKHERHPIFGNIVDEVAYHEKYPTIYHLRKKLVDSTDKADLRLIYLALAHMIK
                     FRGHFLIEGDLNPDNSDVDKLFIQLVQTYNQLFEENPINASGVDAKAILSARLSKSRRL
                     ENLIAQLPGEKKNGLFGNLIALSLGLTPNFKSNFDLAEDAKLQLSKDTYDDDLDNLLAQ
                     IGDQYADLFLAAKNLSDAILLSDILRVNTEITKAPLSASMIKRYDEHHQDLTLLKALVR
                     QQLPEKYKEIFFDQSKNGYAGYIDGGASQEEFYKFIKPILEKMDGTEELLVKLNREDLL
                     RKQRTFDNGSIPHQIHLGELHAILRRQEDFYPFLKDNREKIEKILTFRIPYYVGPLARG
                     NSRFAWMTRKSEETITPWNFEEVVDKGASAQSFIERMTNFDKNLPNEKVLPKHSLLYEY
                     FTVYNELTKVKYVTEGMRKPAFLSGEQKKAIVDLLFKTNRKVTVKQLKEDYFKKIECFD
                     SVEISGVEDRFNASLGTYHDLLKIIKDKDFLDNEENEDILEDIVLTLTLFEDREMIEER
                     LKTYAHLFDDKVMKQLKRRRYTGWGRLSRKLINGIRDKQSGKTILDFLKSDGFANRNFM
                     QLIHDDSLTFKEDIQKAQVSGQGDSLHEHIANLAGSPAIKKGILQTVKVVDELVKVMGR
                     HKPENIVIEMARENQTTQKGQKNSRERMKRIEEGIKELGSQILKEHPVENTQLQNEKLY
                     LYYLQNGRDMYVDQELDINRLSDYDVDHIVPQSFLKDDSIDNKVLTRSDKNRGKSDNVP
                     SEEVVKKMKNYWRQLLNAKLITQRKFDNLTKAERGGLSELDKAGFIKRQLVETRQITKH
                     VAQILDSRMNTKYDENDKLIREVKVITLKSKLVSDFRKDFQFYKVREINNYHHAHDAYL
                     NAVVGTALIKKYPKLESEFVYGDYKVYDVRKMIAKSEQEIGKATAKYFFYSNIMNFFKT
                     EITLANGEIRKRPLIETNGETGEIVWDKGRDFATVRKVLSMPQVNIVKKTEVQTGGFSK
                     ESILPKRNSDKLIARKKDWDPKKYGGFDSPTVAYSVLVVAKVEKGKSKKLKSVKELLGI
                     TIMERSSFEKNPIDFLEAKGYKEVKKDLIIKLPKYSLFELENGRKRMLASAGELQKGNE
                     LALPSKYVNFLYLASHYEKLKGSPEDNEQKQLFVEQHKHYLDEIIEQISEFSKRVILAD
                     ANLDKVLSAYNKHRDKPIREQAENIIHLFTLTNLGAPAAFKYFDTTIDRKRYTSTKEVL
                     DATLIHQSITGLYETRIDLSQLGGD"
     promoter        7958..8060
                     /label=cat promoter
                     /note="promoter of the E. coli cat gene encoding
                     chloramphenicol acetyltransferase"
     CDS             8061..8720
                     /codon_start=1
                     /gene="cat"
                     /product="chloramphenicol acetyltransferase"
                     /label=CmR
                     /note="confers resistance to chloramphenicol"
                     /translation="MEKKITGYTTVDISQWHRKEHFEAFQSVAQCTYNQTVQLDITAFL
                     KTVKKNKHKFYPAFIHILARLMNAHPEFRMAMKDGELVIWDSVHPCYTVFHEQTETFSS
                     LWSEYHDDFRQFLHIYSQDVACYGENLAYFPKGFIENMFFVSANPWVSFTSFDLNVANM
                     DNFFAPVFTMGKYYTQGDKVLMPLAIQVHHAVCDGFHVGRMLNELQQYCDEWQGGA"
     primer_bind     complement(8127..8146)
                     /label=CAT-R
                     /note="Chloramphenicol resistance gene, reverse primer"
     CDS             9062..9367
                     /codon_start=1
                     /gene="ccdB"
                     /product="CcdB, a bacterial toxin that poisons DNA gyrase"
                     /label=ccdB
                     /note="Plasmids containing the ccdB gene cannot be
                     propagated in standard E. coli strains."
                     /translation="MQFKVYTYKRESRYRLFVDVQSDIIDTPGRRMVIPLASARLLSDK
                     VSRELYPVVHIGDESWRMMTTDMASVPVSVIGEEVADLSHRENDIKNAINLMFWGI"
     primer_bind     9246..9265
                     /label=ccdB-fwd
                     /note="ccdB gene, forward primer"
     misc_feature    9709..9733
                     /label=RB T-DNA repeat
                     /note="right border repeat from nopaline C58 T-DNA"
     CDS             11034..11663
                     /codon_start=1
                     /product="stability protein from the Pseudomonas plasmid
                     pVS1 (Heeb et al., 2000)"
                     /label=pVS1 StaA
                     /translation="MKVIAVLNQKGGSGKTTIATHLARALQLAGADVLLVDSDPQGSAR
                     DWAAVREDQPLTVVGIDRPTIDRDVKAIGRRDFVVIDGAPQAADLAVSAIKAADFVLIP
                     VQPSPYDIWATADLVELVKQRIEVTDGRLQAAFVVSRAIKGTRIGGEVAEALAGYELPI
                     LESRITQRVSYPGTAAAGTTVLESEPEGDAAREVQALAAEIKSKLI"
     CDS             12097..13164
                     /codon_start=1
                     /product="replication protein from the Pseudomonas plasmid
                     pVS1 (Heeb et al., 2000)"
                     /label=pVS1 RepA
                     /translation="GRKPSGPVQIGAALGDDLVEKLKAAQAAQRQRIEAEARPGESWQA
                     AADRIRKESRQPPAAGAPSIRKPPKGDEQPDFFVPMLYDVGTRDSRSIMDVAVFRLSKR
                     DRRAGEVIRYELPDGHVEVSAGPAGMASVWDYDLVLMAVSHLTESMNRYREGKGDKPGR
                     VFRPHVADVLKFCRRADGGKQKDDLVETCIRLNTTHVAMQRTKKAKNGRLVTVSEGEAL
                     ISRYKIVKSETGRPEYIEIELADWMYREITEGKNPDVLTVHPDYFLIDPGIGRFLYRLA
                     RRAAGKAEARWLFKTIYERSGSAGEFKKFCFTVRKLIGSNDLPEYDLKEEAGQAGPILV
                     MRYRNLIEGEASAGS"
     rep_origin      13230..13424
                     /label=pVS1 oriV
                     /note="origin of replication for the Pseudomonas plasmid
                     pVS1 (Heeb et al., 2000)"
     primer_bind     complement(13660..13682)
                     /label=pGEX 3'
                     /note="pGEX vectors, reverse primer"
     misc_feature    13768..13908
                     /label=bom
                     /note="basis of mobility region from pBR322"
     primer_bind     13823..13842
                     /label=pRS-marker
                     /note="pRS vectors, use to sequence yeast selectable
                     marker"
     primer_bind     complement(13923..13940)
                     /label=L4440
                     /note="L4440 vector, forward primer"
     rep_origin      complement(14094..14682)
                     /direction=LEFT
                     /label=ori
                     /note="high-copy-number ColE1/pMB1/pBR322/pUC origin of
                     replication"
     primer_bind     complement(14174..14193)
                     /label=pBR322ori-F
                     /note="pBR322 origin, forward primer"
     CDS             complement(14926..15717)
                     /codon_start=1
                     /gene="aadA"
                     /product="aminoglycoside adenylyltransferase (Murphy,
                     1985)"
                     /label=SmR
                     /note="confers resistance to spectinomycin and
                     streptomycin"
                     /translation="MGEAVIAEVSTQLSEVVGVIERHLEPTLLAVHLYGSAVDGGLKPH
                     SDIDLLVTVTVRLDETTRRALINDLLETSASPGESEILRAVEVTIVVHDDIIPWRYPAK
                     RELQFGEWQRNDILAGIFEPATIDIDLAILLTKAREHSVALVGPAAEELFDPVPEQDLF
                     EALNETLTLWNSPPDWAGDERNVVLTLSRIWYSAVTGKIAPKDVAADWAMERLPAQYQP
                     VILEARQAYLGQEEDRLASRADQLEEFVHYVKGEITKVVGK"
ORIGIN
        1 ttatgtccac tgggttcgtg cccgaattga tcacaggcag caacgctctg tcatcgttac
       61 aatcaacatg ctaccctccg cgagatcatc cgtgtttcaa acccggcagc ttagttgccg
      121 ttcttccgaa tagcatcggt aacatgagca aagtctgccg ccttacaacg gctctcccgc
      181 tgacgccgtc ccggactgat gggctgcctg tatcgagtgg tgattttgtg ccgagctgcc
      241 ggtcggggag ctgttggctg gctggtggca ggatatattg tggtgtaaac aaattgacgc
      301 ttagacaact taataacaca ttgcggaatt ccgatctagt aacatagatg acaccgcgcg
      361 cgataattta tcctagtttg cgcgctatat tttgttttct atcgcgtatt aaatgtataa
      421 ttgcgggact ctaatcataa aaacccatct cataaataac gtcatgcatt acatgttaat
      481 tattacatgc ttaacgtaat tcaacagaaa ttatatgata atcatcgcaa gaccggcaac
      541 aggattcaat cttaagaaac tttattgcca aatgtttgaa cgatcgggga tcatccgggt
      601 ctgtggcggg aactccacga aaatatccga acgcagcaag atatcgcggt gcatctcggt
      661 cttgcctggg cagtcgccgc cgacgccgtt gatgtggacg ccgggcccga tcatattgtc
      721 gctcaggatc gtggcgttgt gcttgtcggc cgttgctgtc gtaatgatat cggcaccttc
      781 gaccgcctgt tccgcagaga tcccgtgggc gaagaactcc agcatgagat ccccgcgctg
      841 gaggatcatc cagccggcgt cccggaaaac gattccgaag cccaaccttt catagaaggc
      901 ggcggtggaa tcgaaatctc gtgatggcag gttgggcgtc gcttggtcgg tcatttcgaa
      961 ccccagagtc ccgctcagaa gaactcgtca agaaggcgat agaaggcgat gcgctgcgaa
     1021 tcgggagcgg cgataccgta aagcacgagg aagcggtcag cccattcgcc gccaagctct
     1081 tcagcaatat cacgggtagc caacgctatg tcctgatagc ggtccgccac acccagccgg
     1141 ccacagtcga tgaatccaga aaagcggcca ttttccacca tgatattcgg caagcaggca
     1201 tcgccatggg tcacgacgag atcatcgccg tcgggcatgc gcgccttgag cctggcgaac
     1261 agttcggctg gcgcgagccc ctgatgctct tcgtccagat catcctgatc gacaagaccg
     1321 gcttccatcc gagtacgtgc tcgctcgatg cgatgtttcg cttggtggtc gaatgggcag
     1381 gtagccggat caagcgtatg cagccgccgc attgcatcag ccatgatgga tactttctcg
     1441 gcaggagcaa ggtgagatga caggagatcc tgccccggca cttcgcccaa tagcagccag
     1501 tcccttcccg cttcagtgac aacgtcgagc acagctgcgc aaggaacgcc cgtcgtggcc
     1561 agccacgata gccgcgctgc ctcgtcctgc agttcattca gggcaccgga caggtcggtc
     1621 ttgacaaaaa gaaccgggcg cccctgcgct gacagccgga acacggcggc atcagagcag
     1681 ccgattgtct gttgtgccca gtcatagccg aatagcctct ccacccaagc ggccggagaa
     1741 cctgcgtgca atccatcttg ttcaatcatg cgaaacgatc cagatccggt gcagattatt
     1801 tggattgaga gtgaatatga gactctaatt ggataccgag gggaatttat ggaacgtcag
     1861 tggagcattt ttgacaagaa atatttgcta gctgatagtg accttaggcg acttttgaac
     1921 gcgcaataat ggtttctgac gtatgtgctt agctcattaa actccagaaa cccgcggctg
     1981 agtggctcct tcaacgttgc ggttctgtca gttccaaacg taaaacggct tgtcccgcgt
     2041 catcggcggg ggtcataacg tgactccctt aattctccgc tcatgattag tagcggtcct
     2101 gctgagcctc gacatgttgt cgcaaaattc gccctggacc cgcccaacga tttgtcgtca
     2161 ctgtcaaggt ttgacctgca cttcatttgg ggcccacata caccaaaaaa atgctgcata
     2221 attctcgggg cagcaagtcg gttacccggc cgccgtgctg gaccgggttg aatggtgccc
     2281 gtaactttcg gtagagcgga cggccaatac tcaacttcaa ggaatctcac ccatgcgcgc
     2341 cggcggggaa ccggagttcc cttcagtgag cgttattagt tcgccgctcg gtgtgtcgta
     2401 gatactagcc cctggggcac ttttgaaatt tgaataagat ttatgtaatc agtcttttag
     2461 gtttgaccgg ttctgccgct ttttttaaaa ttggatttgt aataataaaa cgcaattgtt
     2521 tgttattgtg gcgctctatc atagatgtcg ctataaacct attcagcaca atatattgtt
     2581 ttcattttaa tattgtacat ataagtagta gggtacaatc agtaaattga acggagaata
     2641 ttattcataa aaatacgata gtaacgggtg atatattcat tagaatgaac cgaaaccggc
     2701 ggtaaggatc tgagctacac atgctcaggt tttttacaac gtgcacaaca gaattgaaag
     2761 caaatatcat gcgatcatag gcttctcgca tatctcatta aagcaggaca agctcacacc
     2821 ttcctcttct tcttggggtc agccctgctg tctccaccga gctgagagag gtcgattctt
     2881 gtttcataga gccccgtaat tgactgatga atcagtgtgg cgtccaggac ctcctttgta
     2941 gaggtgtacc gctttctgtc tatggtggtg tcgaagtact tgaaggctgc aggcgcgccc
     3001 aagttggtca gagtaaacaa gtggataatg ttttctgcct gctccctgat gggcttatcc
     3061 ctgtgcttat tgtaagcaga aagcacctta tcgaggttag cgtcggcgag gatcactctt
     3121 ttggagaatt cgcttatttg ctcgatgatc tcatcaaggt agtgtttgtg ttgttccacg
     3181 aacagctgct tctgctcatt atcttcggga gatcctttga gcttttcata gtggctggcc
     3241 agatacaaga aattaacgta tttagagggc agtgccagct cgttaccttt ctgcagctcg
     3301 cccgcactag cgagcattcg tttccggccg ttttcaagct caaagagaga gtacttggga
     3361 agcttaatga tgaggtcttt tttgacctct ttatatcctt tcgcctcgag aaagtcgatg
     3421 gggttttttt cgaagcttga tcgctccatg attgtgatgc ccagcagttc cttgacgctt
     3481 ttgagttttt tagacttccc tttctccact ttggccacaa ccagtacact gtaagcgact
     3541 gtaggagaat cgaatccgcc gtatttcttg gggtcccaat cttttttgcg tgcgatcagc
     3601 ttgtcgctgt tccttttcgg gaggatactt tccttggaga agcctccggt ctgtacttcg
     3661 gtctttttaa cgatgttcac ctgcggcatg gacaggacct tccggactgt cgcgaaatcc
     3721 ctacccttgt cccacacgat ttctcctgtt tctccgtttg tttcgataag tggtcgcttc
     3781 cgaatctctc cattggccag tgtaatctcg gtcttgaaaa aattcataat attgctgtaa
     3841 aagaagtact tagcggtggc cttgcctatt tcctgctcag actttgcgat cattttccta
     3901 acatcgtaca ctttatagtc tccgtaaaca aattcagatt caagcttggg atattttttg
     3961 ataagtgcag tgcctaccac tgcattcagg taggcatcat gcgcatggtg gtaattgttg
     4021 atctctctca ccttataaaa ctgaaagtcc tttctgaaat ctgaaaccag cttagacttc
     4081 agagtaataa ctttcacctc tcgaatcagt ttgtcatttt catcgtactt ggtgttcatg
     4141 cgtgaatcga gaatttgggc cacgtgcttg gtgatctggc gtgtctcaac aagctgcctt
     4201 ttgatgaagc cggctttatc caactcagac aggccacctc gttcagcctt agtcagatta
     4261 tcgaacttcc gttgtgtgat cagtttggcg ttcagcagct gccgccaata atttttcatt
     4321 ttcttgacaa cttcttctga ggggacgtta tcactcttcc ctctattttt atcggatctt
     4381 gtcaacactt tattatcaat agaatcatct ttgagaaaag actggggcac gatatgatcc
     4441 acgtcgtagt cggagagccg attgatgtcc agttcctgat ccacgtacat gtccctgccg
     4501 ttctgcaggt agtacaggta gagcttctca ttctgaagct gggtgttttc aactgggtgt
     4561 tccttaagga tttgggaccc cagttctttt ataccctctt caatcctctt catcctttcc
     4621 ctactgttct tctgtccctt ctgggtagtt tggttctctc gggccatctc gataacgata
     4681 ttctcgggct tatgccttcc cattactttg acgagttcat ccacgacctt aacggtctgc
     4741 agtattccct ttttgatagc tgggctacct gcaagattag cgatgtgctc gtggagactg
     4801 tccccctggc cagaaacttg tgctttctgg atgtcctcct taaaggtgag agagtcatca
     4861 tggatcaact gcatgaagtt ccggttggca aatccatcgg acttaagaaa atccaggatt
     4921 gtctttccac tctgcttgtc tcggatccca ttgatcagtt ttcttgacag ccgcccccat
     4981 cctgtatatc ggcgcctctt gagctgtttc atgactttgt cgtcgaagag atgagcgtaa
     5041 gttttcaagc gttcttcaat catctcccta tcttcaaaca acgtaagggt gaggacaatg
     5101 tcctcaagaa tgtcctcgtt ctcctcattg tccaggaagt ccttgtcttt aatgattttc
     5161 aggagatcgt gatacgttcc cagggatgcg ttgaagcgat cctccactcc gctgatttca
     5221 acagagtcga aacattcaat ctttttgaaa taatcttctt tgagctgttt cacggtaact
     5281 ttccggttcg tcttgaagag gaggtccacg atagctttct tctgctctcc agacaggaat
     5341 gctggctttc tcatcccttc tgtgacgtat ttgaccttgg tgagctcgtt ataaactgtg
     5401 aagtactcgt acagcagaga gtgtttagga agcacctttt cgttaggcag atttttatca
     5461 aagttagtca tcctttcgat gaaggactgg gcagaggccc ccttatccac gacttcctcg
     5521 aagttccagg gagtgatagt ctcttctgat ttgcgagtca tccacgcgaa tctggaattt
     5581 ccccgggcga gggggcctac atagtagggt atccgaaatg tgaggatttt ctcaatcttt
     5641 tccctgttat ctttcaaaaa ggggtagaaa tcctcttgcc gcctgaggat agcgtgcagt
     5701 tcgcccaggt gaatctggtg ggggatgctt ccattgtcga aagtgcgctg tttgcgcaac
     5761 agatcttctc tgttaagctt taccagcagc tcctcggtgc cgtccatttt ttccaagatg
     5821 ggcttaataa atttgtaaaa ttcctcctgg cttgctccgc cgtcaatgta tccggcgtag
     5881 ccatttttag actgatcgaa gaaaatttcc ttgtacttct caggcagttg ctgtctgaca
     5941 agggccttca gcaaagtcaa gtcttggtgg tgctcatcat agcgcttgat catactagcg
     6001 ctcagcggag ctttggtgat ctccgtgttc actcgcagaa tatcactcag cagaatggcg
     6061 tctgacaggt tctttgccgc caaaaaaagg tctgcgtact ggtcgccgat ctgggccagc
     6121 agattgtcga gatcatcatc gtaggtgtct ttgctcagtt gaagcttggc atcttcggcc
     6181 aggtcgaagt tagatttaaa gttgggggtc agcccgagtg acagggcgat aagattacca
     6241 aacaggccgt tcttcttctc cccagggagc tgtgcgatga ggttttcgag ccgccgggat
     6301 ttggacagcc tagcgctcag gattgctttg gcgtcaactc cggatgcgtt gatcgggttc
     6361 tcttcgaaaa gctgattgta agtctgaacc agttggataa agagtttgtc gacatcgctg
     6421 ttgtctgggt tcaggtcccc ctcgatgagg aagtgtcccc gaaatttgat catatgcgcc
     6481 agcgcgagat agatcaaccg caagtcagcc ttatcagtac tgtctacaag cttcttcctc
     6541 agatgatata tggttgggta cttttcatgg tacgccacct cgtccacgat attgccaaag
     6601 attgggtggc gctcgtgctt tttatcctcc tccaccaaaa aggactcctc cagcctatgg
     6661 aagaaagagt catccacctt agccatctca ttactaaaga tctcctgcag gtagcagatc
     6721 cgattctttc tgcgggtata tctgcgccgt gctgttcttt tgagccgcgt ggcttcggcc
     6781 gtctccccgg agtcgaacag gagggcgcca atgaggttct tctttatgct gtggcgatcg
     6841 gtattgccca gaactttgaa ttttttgctc ggcaccttgt actcgtccgt aatgacggcc
     6901 cagccgacgc tgtttgtgcc gatatcgagc ccaatggagt acttcttgtc cattgctgca
     6961 catacataac atatcaagat cagaacacac atatacacac acaaatacaa tcaagtcaac
     7021 aactccaaaa agtccagatc tacatatata catacgtaaa taacaaaatc atgtaaataa
     7081 tcacaatcat gtaatccaga tctatgcaca tatatatata cacaattaat aaaaaaaatg
     7141 atataacaga tctatatcta tgtatgtaac aacacaatca gatgagagaa gtgatgtttt
     7201 cagatctgta tacatacaaa cacaaacaga tgaacaattg atacgtagat ccatatgtat
     7261 acgtacaatt agctacacga ttaaatgaaa aaaatcaacg atttcggatt ggtacacaca
     7321 aacgcaacaa tatgaagaaa ttcatatctg attagatata aacataacca cgtgtagata
     7381 cacagtcaaa tcaacaaatt tatagcttct aaacggatga gatgaacaag ataaagatat
     7441 tcacataagg catacataag ataagcagat taacaaacta gcaataatac atacctaatt
     7501 aaaacaagga ataacagaga gagagagaga gagagagatt taccttgaaa atgaagagga
     7561 gaagagagga tttcttaaaa ttgggggtag agaaagaaag atgatgaatt gtgagaaagg
     7621 agagatagaa gggggggttg tatatatagg ctgtagaaga ttatttttgt gtttgaggcg
     7681 gtgaaggaag aggggatctg actatgacac gtttgcggtt acgtatttcg ataggagtct
     7741 ttcaacgctt aacgccgtta ctctatatga ccgtttgggc cgtaacgggg ccgtttgtta
     7801 acgctgatgt tgattctttt ctttctttct ttcttccttt tttaaagaag caattgtaca
     7861 atcgttgcta gctgtcaaac ggataattcg gatacggata tgcctatatt catatccgta
     7921 atctccaagc ttgaattctt gcagagacct gagacgttga tcggcacgta agaggttcca
     7981 actttcacca taatgaaata agatcactac cgggcgtatt ttttgagtta tcgagatttt
     8041 caggagctaa ggaagctaaa atggagaaaa aaatcactgg atataccacc gttgatatat
     8101 cccaatggca tcgtaaagaa cattttgagg catttcagtc agttgctcaa tgtacctata
     8161 accagaccgt tcagctggat attacggcct ttttaaagac cgtaaagaaa aataagcaca
     8221 agttttatcc ggcctttatt cacattcttg cccgcctgat gaatgctcat ccggaattcc
     8281 gtatggcaat gaaagacggt gagctggtga tatgggatag tgttcaccct tgttacaccg
     8341 ttttccatga gcaaactgaa acgttttcat cgctctggag tgaataccac gacgatttcc
     8401 ggcagtttct acacatatat tcgcaagatg tggcgtgtta cggtgaaaac ctggcctatt
     8461 tccctaaagg gtttattgag aatatgtttt tcgtctcagc caatccctgg gtgagtttca
     8521 ccagttttga tttaaacgtg gccaatatgg acaacttctt cgcccccgtt ttcaccatgg
     8581 gcaaatatta tacgcaaggc gacaaggtgc tgatgccgct ggcgattcag gttcatcatg
     8641 ccgtctgtga tggcttccat gtcggcagaa tgcttaatga attacaacag tactgcgatg
     8701 agtggcaggg cggggcgtaa tcgcgtggat ccggcttact aaaagccaga taacagtatg
     8761 cgtatttgcg cgctgatttt tgcggtataa gaatatatac tgatatgtat acccgaagta
     8821 tgtcaaaaag aggtatgcta tgaagcagcg tattacagtg acagttgaca gcgacagcta
     8881 tcagttgctc aaggcatata tgatgtcaat atctccggtc tggtaagcac aaccatgcag
     8941 aatgaagccc gtcgtctgcg tgccgaacgc tggaaagcgg aaaatcagga agggatggct
     9001 gaggtcgccc ggtttattga aatgaacggc tcttttgctg acgagaacag gggctggtga
     9061 aatgcagttt aaggtttaca cctataaaag agagagccgt tatcgtctgt ttgtggatgt
     9121 acagagtgat attattgaca cgcccgggcg acggatggtg atccccctgg ccagtgcacg
     9181 tctgctgtca gataaagtct cccgtgaact ttacccggtg gtgcatatcg gggatgaaag
     9241 ctggcgcatg atgaccaccg atatggccag tgtgccggtt tccgttatcg gggaagaagt
     9301 ggctgatctc agccaccgcg aaaatgacat caaaaacgcc attaacctga tgttctgggg
     9361 aatataaatg tcaggctccc ttatacacag ccagtcggtc tcagcttcca tgctagagtc
     9421 cgcaaaaatc accagtctct ctctacaaat ctatctctct ctatttttct ccagaataat
     9481 gtgtgagtag ttcccagata agggaattag ggttcttata gggtttcgct catgtgttga
     9541 gcatataaga aacccttagt atgtatttgt atttgtaaaa tacttctatc aataaaattt
     9601 ctaattccta aaaccaaaat ccagtgacct gcaggcatgc gacgtcgagc ttagcttgag
     9661 cttggatcag attgtcgttt cccgccttca gtttaaacta tcagtgtttg acaggatata
     9721 ttggcgggta aacctaagag aaaagagcgt ttattagaat aatcggatat ttaaaagggc
     9781 gtgaaaaggt ttatccgttc gtccatttgt atgtgcatgc caaccacagg gttcccctcg
     9841 ggatcaaagt actttgatcc aacccctccg ctgctatagt gcagtcggct tctgacgttc
     9901 agtgcagccg tgttctgaaa acgacatgtc gcacaagtcc taagttacgc gacaggctgc
     9961 cgccctgccc ttttcctggc gttttcttgt cgcgtgtttt agtcgcataa agtagaatac
    10021 ttgcgactag aaccggagac attacgccat gaacaagagc gccgccgctg gcctgctggg
    10081 ctatgcccgc gtcagcaccg acgaccagga cttgaccaac caacgggccg aactgcacgc
    10141 ggccggctgc accaagctgt tttccgagaa gatcaccggc accaggcgcg accgcccgga
    10201 gctggccagg atgcttgacc acctacgccc tggcgacgtt gtgacagtga ccaggctaga
    10261 ccgcctggcc cgcagcaccc gcgacctact ggacattgcc gagcgcatcc aggaggccgg
    10321 cgcgggcctg cgtagcctgg cagagccgtg ggccgacacc accacgccgg ccggccgcat
    10381 ggtgttgacc gtgttcgccg gcattgccga gttcgagcgt tccctaatca tcgaccgcac
    10441 ccggagcggg cgcgaggccg ccaaggcccg aggcgtgaag tttggccccc gccctaccct
    10501 caccccggca cagatcgcgc acgcccgcga gctgatcgac caggaaggcc gcaccgtgaa
    10561 agaggcggct gcactgcttg gcgtgcatcg ctcgaccctg taccgcgcac ttgagcgcag
    10621 cgaggaagtg acgcccaccg aggccaggcg gcgcggtgcc ttccgtgagg acgcattgac
    10681 cgaggccgac gccctggcgg ccgccgagaa tgaacgccaa gaggaacaag catgaaaccg
    10741 caccaggacg gccaggacga accgtttttc attaccgaag agatcgaggc ggagatgatc
    10801 gcggccgggt acgtgttcga gccgcccgcg cacgtctcaa ccgtgcggct gcatgaaatc
    10861 ctggccggtt tgtctgatgc caagctggcg gcctggccgg ccagcttggc cgctgaagaa
    10921 accgagcgcc gccgtctaaa aaggtgatgt gtatttgagt aaaacagctt gcgtcatgcg
    10981 gtcgctgcgt atatgatgcg atgagtaaat aaacaaatac gcaaggggaa cgcatgaagg
    11041 ttatcgctgt acttaaccag aaaggcgggt caggcaagac gaccatcgca acccatctag
    11101 cccgcgccct gcaactcgcc ggggccgatg ttctgttagt cgattccgat ccccagggca
    11161 gtgcccgcga ttgggcggcc gtgcgggaag atcaaccgct aaccgttgtc ggcatcgacc
    11221 gcccgacgat tgaccgcgac gtgaaggcca tcggccggcg cgacttcgta gtgatcgacg
    11281 gagcgcccca ggcggcggac ttggctgtgt ccgcgatcaa ggcagccgac ttcgtgctga
    11341 ttccggtgca gccaagccct tacgacatat gggccaccgc cgacctggtg gagctggtta
    11401 agcagcgcat tgaggtcacg gatggaaggc tacaagcggc ctttgtcgtg tcgcgggcga
    11461 tcaaaggcac gcgcatcggc ggtgaggttg ccgaggcgct ggccgggtac gagctgccca
    11521 ttcttgagtc ccgtatcacg cagcgcgtga gctacccagg cactgccgcc gccggcacaa
    11581 ccgttcttga atcagaaccc gagggcgacg ctgcccgcga ggtccaggcg ctggccgctg
    11641 aaattaaatc aaaactcatt tgagttaatg aggtaaagag aaaatgagca aaagcacaaa
    11701 cacgctaagt gccggccgtc cgagcgcacg cagcagcaag gctgcaacgt tggccagcct
    11761 ggcagacacg ccagccatga agcgggtcaa ctttcagttg ccggcggagg atcacaccaa
    11821 gctgaagatg tacgcggtac gccaaggcaa gaccattacc gagctgctat ctgaatacat
    11881 cgcgcagcta ccagagtaaa tgagcaaatg aataaatgag tagatgaatt ttagcggcta
    11941 aaggaggcgg catggaaaat caagaacaac caggcaccga cgccgtggaa tgccccatgt
    12001 gtggaggaac gggcggttgg ccaggcgtaa gcggctgggt tgtctgccgg ccctgcaatg
    12061 gcactggaac ccccaagccc gaggaatcgg cgtgacggtc gcaaaccatc cggcccggta
    12121 caaatcggcg cggcgctggg tgatgacctg gtggagaagt tgaaggccgc gcaggccgcc
    12181 cagcggcaac gcatcgaggc agaagcacgc cccggtgaat cgtggcaagc ggccgctgat
    12241 cgaatccgca aagaatcccg gcaaccgccg gcagccggtg cgccgtcgat taggaagccg
    12301 cccaagggcg acgagcaacc agattttttc gttccgatgc tctatgacgt gggcacccgc
    12361 gatagtcgca gcatcatgga cgtggccgtt ttccgtctgt cgaagcgtga ccgacgagct
    12421 ggcgaggtga tccgctacga gcttccagac gggcacgtag aggtttccgc agggccggcc
    12481 ggcatggcca gtgtgtggga ttacgacctg gtactgatgg cggtttccca tctaaccgaa
    12541 tccatgaacc gataccggga agggaaggga gacaagcccg gccgcgtgtt ccgtccacac
    12601 gttgcggacg tactcaagtt ctgccggcga gccgatggcg gaaagcagaa agacgacctg
    12661 gtagaaacct gcattcggtt aaacaccacg cacgttgcca tgcagcgtac gaagaaggcc
    12721 aagaacggcc gcctggtgac ggtatccgag ggtgaagcct tgattagccg ctacaagatc
    12781 gtaaagagcg aaaccgggcg gccggagtac atcgagatcg agctagctga ttggatgtac
    12841 cgcgagatca cagaaggcaa gaacccggac gtgctgacgg ttcaccccga ttactttttg
    12901 atcgatcccg gcatcggccg ttttctctac cgcctggcac gccgcgccgc aggcaaggca
    12961 gaagccagat ggttgttcaa gacgatctac gaacgcagtg gcagcgccgg agagttcaag
    13021 aagttctgtt tcaccgtgcg caagctgatc gggtcaaatg acctgccgga gtacgatttg
    13081 aaggaggagg cggggcaggc tggcccgatc ctagtcatgc gctaccgcaa cctgatcgag
    13141 ggcgaagcat ccgccggttc ctaatgtacg gagcagatgc tagggcaaat tgccctagca
    13201 ggggaaaaag gtcgaaaagg tgtctttcct gtggatagca cgtacattgg gaacccaaag
    13261 ccgtacattg ggaaccggaa cccgtacatt gggaacccaa agccgtacat tgggaaccgg
    13321 tcacacatgt aagtgactga tataaaagag aaaaaaggcg atttttccgc ctaaaactct
    13381 ttaaaactta ttaaaactct taaaacccgc ctggcctgtg cataactgtc tggccagcgc
    13441 acagccgaag agctgcaaaa agcgcctacc cttcggtcgc tgcgctccct acgccccgcc
    13501 gcttcgcgtc ggcctatcgc ggccgctggc cgctcaaaaa tggctggcct acggccaggc
    13561 aatctaccag ggcgcggaca agccgcgccg tcgccactcg accgccggcg cccacatcaa
    13621 ggcaccctgc ctcgcgcgtt tcggtgatga cggtgaaaac ctctgacaca tgcagctccc
    13681 ggagacggtc acagcttgtc tgtaagcgga tgccgggagc agacaagccc gtcagggcgc
    13741 gtcagcgggt gttggcgggt gtcggggcgc agccatgacc cagtcacgta gcgatagcgg
    13801 agtgtatact ggcttaacta tgcggcatca gagcagattg tactgagagt gcaccatatg
    13861 cggtgtgaaa taccgcacag atgcgtaagg agaaaatacc gcatcaggcg ctcttccgct
    13921 tcctcgctca ctgactcgct gcgctcggtc gttcggctgc ggcgagcggt atcagctcac
    13981 tcaaaggcgg taatacggtt atccacagaa tcaggggata acgcaggaaa gaacatgtga
    14041 gcaaaaggcc agcaaaaggc caggaaccgt aaaaaggccg cgttgctggc gtttttccat
    14101 aggctccgcc cccctgacga gcatcacaaa aatcgacgct caagtcagag gtggcgaaac
    14161 ccgacaggac tataaagata ccaggcgttt ccccctggaa gctccctcgt gcgctctcct
    14221 gttccgaccc tgccgcttac cggatacctg tccgcctttc tcccttcggg aagcgtggcg
    14281 ctttctcata gctcacgctg taggtatctc agttcggtgt aggtcgttcg ctccaagctg
    14341 ggctgtgtgc acgaaccccc cgttcagccc gaccgctgcg ccttatccgg taactatcgt
    14401 cttgagtcca acccggtaag acacgactta tcgccactgg cagcagccac tggtaacagg
    14461 attagcagag cgaggtatgt aggcggtgct acagagttct tgaagtggtg gcctaactac
    14521 ggctacacta gaaggacagt atttggtatc tgcgctctgc tgaagccagt taccttcgga
    14581 aaaagagttg gtagctcttg atccggcaaa caaaccaccg ctggtagcgg tggttttttt
    14641 gtttgcaagc agcagattac gcgcagaaaa aaaggatctc aagaagatcc tttgatcttt
    14701 tctacggggt ctgacgctca gtggaacgaa aactcacgtt aagggatttt ggtcatgcat
    14761 gatatatctc ccaatttgtg tagggcttat tatgcacgct taaaaataat aaaagcagac
    14821 ttgacctgat agtttggctg tgagcaatta tgtgcttagt gcatctaatc gcttgagtta
    14881 acgccggcga agcggcgtcg gcttgaacga atttctagct agacattatt tgccgactac
    14941 cttggtgatc tcgcctttca cgtagtggac aaattcttcc aactgatctg cgcgcgaggc
    15001 caagcgatct tcttcttgtc caagataagc ctgtctagct tcaagtatga cgggctgata
    15061 ctgggccggc aggcgctcca ttgcccagtc ggcagcgaca tccttcggcg cgattttgcc
    15121 ggttactgcg ctgtaccaaa tgcgggacaa cgtaagcact acatttcgct catcgccagc
    15181 ccagtcgggc ggcgagttcc atagcgttaa ggtttcattt agcgcctcaa atagatcctg
    15241 ttcaggaacc ggatcaaaga gttcctccgc cgctggacct accaaggcaa cgctatgttc
    15301 tcttgctttt gtcagcaaga tagccagatc aatgtcgatc gtggctggct cgaagatacc
    15361 tgcaagaatg tcattgcgct gccattctcc aaattgcagt tcgcgcttag ctggataacg
    15421 ccacggaatg atgtcgtcgt gcacaacaat ggtgacttct acagcgcgga gaatctcgct
    15481 ctctccaggg gaagccgaag tttccaaaag gtcgttgatc aaagctcgcc gcgttgtttc
    15541 atcaagcctt acggtcaccg taaccagcaa atcaatatca ctgtgtggct tcaggccgcc
    15601 atccactgcg gagccgtaca aatgtacggc cagcaacgtc ggttcgagat ggcgctcgat
    15661 gacgccaact acctctgata gttgagtcga tacttcggcg atcaccgctt cccccatgat
    15721 gtttaacttt gttttagggc gactgccctg ctgcgtaaca tcgttgctgc tccataacat
    15781 caaacatcga cccacggcgt aacgcgcttg ctgcttggat gcccgaggca tagactgtac
    15841 cccaaaaaaa catgtcataa caagaagcca tgaaaaccgc cactgcgccg ttaccaccgc
    15901 tgcgttcggt caaggttctg gaccagttgc gtgacggcag ttacgctact tgcattacag
    15961 cttacgaacc gaacgaggc
//
